Addgene plasmid #198847: pGL3-MTS-COX3-W16-R15-G1333N-UGI-Puro
Purpose: Employ DdCBE-mediated mtDNA editing to ablate mtProtein(COX3) by swapping Trp codon TGA with stop codon TAA in C6 cells
Depositing lab: Bin Shen. Depositing organization: Nanjing Medical University. Publication: A conditional knockout rat resource of mitochondrial protein-coding genes via a DdCBE-induced premature stop codon. Tan L, Qi X, Kong W, Jin J, Lu D, Zhang X, Wang Y, Wang S, Dong W, Shi X, Chen W, Wang J, Li K, Xie Y, Gao L, Guan F, Gao K, Li C, Wang C, Hu Z, Zhang L, Guo X, Shen B, Ma Y. Sci Adv. 2023 Apr 14;9(15):eadf2695. doi: 10.1126/sciadv.adf2695. Epub 2023 Apr 14. PubMed 37058569.
Backbone
  Vector backbone: pGL3
  Vector type: Mammalian Expression
Growth in bacteria
  Bacterial resistance: Ampicillin, 100 μg/mL
  Growth temperature: 37°C
  Growth strain: DH5alpha
  Copy number: High Copy
Gene/Insert
  Gene/Insert name: COX3-W16-R15 TALEN
  Species: R. norvegicus (rat)
  Cloning method: Gibson Cloning
Terms and licenses: Academic/Nonprofit Terms; Industry Terms: Not Available to Industry
Depositor comments: These plasmids may not be suitable for sequencing with NGS, because they contain RVD array. In our lab, we perform Sanger sequencing using the following primers: RVD seq Fwd TGACCGCAGTGGAGGCAGTG; RVD seq Rev TTCACTGCATCCAGCGCAGG
How to cite: pGL3-MTS-COX3-W16-R15-G1333N-UGI-Puro was a gift from Bin Shen (Addgene plasmid # 198847 ; http://n2t.net/addgene:198847 ; RRID:Addgene_198847)
