[The description below was written by a language model from this plasmid's Addgene catalogue record and pLannotate feature annotations shown in this document.]
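Description:
pGL3-MTS-COX3-W16-R15-G1333N-UGI-Puro is a mammalian expression plasmid on a pGL3 backbone that encodes one half of a DdCBE (DddA-derived cytosine base editor) pair aimed at the rat mitochondrial COX3 gene. It is propagated in E. coli as a high-copy plasmid through a ColE1/pUC-type origin and selected with ampicillin via the β-lactamase gene and its own promoter.

The editor is transcribed from the CMV enhancer/promoter, with a T7 promoter just upstream of the coding region, and terminated by the bGH polyadenylation signal. The annotated open reading frame begins with a TALE N-terminal region (matched to avrXa10). An unannotated stretch follows, which presumably holds the RVD repeat array that gives sequence specificity. After it come a TALE C-terminal fragment (matched to avrBs3), a short fragment of the DddA double-stranded DNA cytidine deaminase, and a uracil glycosylase inhibitor (UGI) that protects the deaminated base from excision repair. The name indicates a mitochondrial targeting sequence and the G1333 N-terminal split half of DddA; the MTS itself is not called out in the feature table. Because the split deaminase is inactive alone, this arm is meant to be co-delivered with a partner TALE carrying the complementary half, which reconstitutes activity at the target site. A separate hPGK promoter-driven puromycin resistance cassette allows enrichment of transfected cells. Small HIV-1 LTR, nef, SV40 large T and TcR fragments appear to be cloning remnants.

The stated purpose is to convert the TGA tryptophan codon at W16 of COX3 into a TAA stop codon in rat C6 cells, ablating the mitochondrial protein. The depositor notes that the repetitive RVD array may make the plasmid poorly suited to NGS-based sequencing.
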