Features (pLannotate 1.2.2; 18 found; start..end, strand, type, name):
      8..387     +  enhancer       CMV enhancer: human cytomegalovirus immediate early enhancer
    388..591     +  promoter       CMV promoter: human cytomegalovirus (CMV) immediate early promoter
    587..620     +  LTR            5' LTR (truncated) (fragment): truncated 5' long terminal repeat (LTR) from HIV-1
    636..654     +  promoter       T7 promoter: promoter for bacteriophage T7 RNA polymerase
    698..1402    +  CDS            avrXa10 (fragment): AVX10_XANOO - Experimental evidence at protein level: Swiss-Prot protein existence level 1. Avirulence protein. Induces the hypersensitive response (HR)in rice plants carrying the resistance gene Xa10. Activity depends on the presence of the core repeat domains; replacement with repeat domains from other proteins (AvrBs3 of X.euvesicatoria (AC P14727) or AvrXa7 of this organism) does not elicit the HR. Probably acts as a transcription factor in its host plant (rice) to induce plant resistance or disease. From Xanthomonas oryzae pv. oryzae.
   2789..2908    +  CDS            avrBs3 (fragment): AVRB3_XANEU - Experimental evidence at protein level: Swiss-Prot protein existence level 1. Avirulence protein. Acts as a transcription factor in C.annuum plants. In susceptible plants lacking the Bs3 resistance gene induces expression of a number of genes, including genes homologous to a family of auxin-induced genes, alpha-expansin genes, pectate lyase, anthocyanidin glucoside rhamnosyl transferase and at least one transcription factor, UPA20. Their expression leads to plant hypertrophy in mesophyll cells, probably mainly mediated by UPA20 (PubMed:17962565). In resistant plants induces the h
   2909..3049    +  CDS            dddA (fragment): DDDA_BURC1 - Experimental evidence at protein level: Swiss-Prot protein existence level 1. Toxic component of a toxin-immunity protein module, which functions as a cellular contact-dependent growth inhibition (CDI) system. CDI modules allow bacteria to communicate with and inhibit the growth of closely related neighboring bacteria in a contact-dependent fashion. Bacteria that have this module inhibit or kill bacteria without it, giving them a growth advantage. Probably specifically inhibited by cognate immunity protein DddI (Probable). The C-terminal 163 residue fragment has double-stranded DN
   3062..3310    +  CDS            UGI: UNGI_BPPB2 - Experimental evidence at protein level: Swiss-Prot protein existence level 1. This protein binds specifically and reversibly to the host uracil-DNA glycosylase, preventing removal of uracil residues from PBS2 DNA by the host uracil-excision repair system. From Bacillus phage PBS2 (Bacteriophage PBS2).
   3351..3575    +  polyA_signal   bGH poly(A) signal: bovine growth hormone polyadenylation signal
   3582..4092    +  promoter       hPGK promoter: human phosphoglycerate kinase 1 promoter
   4114..4713    +  CDS            PuroR (fragment): puromycin N-acetyltransferase; pac from Streptomyces; confers resistance to puromycin
   4756..4824    +  CDS            nef (fragment): NEF_HV1Z2 - Experimental evidence at protein level: Swiss-Prot protein existence level 1. Extracellular Nef protein targets CD4(+) T-lymphocytes for apoptosis by interacting with CXCR4 surface receptors. From Human immunodeficiency virus type 1 group M subtype D (isolate Z2/CDC-Z34) (HIV-1).
   4860..4981    -  polyA_signal   SV40 poly(A) signal: SV40 polyadenylation signal
   5004..5072    -  CDS            large T antigen (fragment): large T antigen from SV40 (simian virus 40)
   5088..5220    +  CDS            TcR (fragment): tetracycline efflux protein; tet; confers resistance to tetracycline
   5400..5988    -  rep_origin     ori: high-copy-number ColE1/pMB1/pBR322/pUC origin of replication
   6159..7019    -  CDS            AmpR: β-lactamase; bla; confers resistance to ampicillin, carbenicillin, and related antibiotics
   7020..7124    -  promoter       AmpR promoter: bla
>Addgene plasmid #198847 | pGL3-MTS-COX3-W16-R15-G1333N-UGI-Puro | addgene full sequence | sequence record 391301 | Addgene NGS Result
ACGCGTTGACATTGATTATTGACTAGTTATTAATAGTAATCAATTACGGGGTCATTAGTTCATAGCCCAT
ATATGGAGTTCCGCGTTACATAACTTACGGTAAATGGCCCGCCTGGCTGACCGCCCAACGACCCCCGCCC
ATTGACGTCAATAATGACGTATGTTCCCATAGTAACGCCAATAGGGACTTTCCATTGACGTCAATGGGTG
GAGTATTTACGGTAAACTGCCCACTTGGCAGTACATCAAGTGTATCATATGCCAAGTACGCCCCCTATTG
ACGTCAATGACGGTAAATGGCCCGCCTGGCATTATGCCCAGTACATGACCTTATGGGACTTTCCTACTTG
GCAGTACATCTACGTATTAGTCATCGCTATTACCATGGTGATGCGGTTTTGGCAGTACATCAATGGGCGT
GGATAGCGGTTTGACTCACGGGGATTTCCAAGTCTCCACCCCATTGACGTCAATGGGAGTTTGTTTTGGC
ACCAAAATCAACGGGACTTTCCAAAATGTCGTAACAACTCCGCCCCATTGACGCAAATGGGCGGTAGGCG
TGTACGGTGGGAGGTCTATATAAGCAGAGCTCTCTGGCTAACTAGAGAACCCACTGCTTACTGGCTTATC
GAAATTAATACGACTCACTATAGGGAGACAAGCTGGCTAGACCATGTTGGGGTTTGTGGGTCGGGTGGCC
GCTGCTCCGGCCTCCGGGGCCTTGCGGAGACTCACCCCTTCAGCGTCGCTGCCCCCAGCTCAGCTCTTAC
TGCGGGCCGCTCCGACGGCGGTCCATCCTGTCAGGGACTATGCGGCGCAAACATCTGAGAGCGGCGGAGG
CGGGAGCCCCGGCGCGGCCGCTGACTACAAGGATGACGACGATAAAGGTAGCGTGGATCTACGCACGCTC
GGCTACAGCCAGCAGCAACAGGAGAAGATCAAACCGAAGGTTCGTTCGACAGTGGCGCAGCACCACGAGG
CACTGGTCGGCCATGGGTTTACACACGCGCACATCGTTGCGCTCAGCCAACACCCGGCAGCGTTAGGGAC
CGTCGCTGTCAAGTATCAGGACATGATCGCAGCGTTGCCAGAGGCGACACACGAAGCGATCGTTGGCGTC
GGCAAACAGTGGTCCGGCGCACGCGCTCTGGAGGCCTTGCTCACGGTGGCGGGAGAGTTGAGAGGTCCAC
CGTTACAGTTGGACACAGGCCAACTTCTCAAGATTGCAAAACGTGGCGGCGTGACCGCAGTGGAGGCAGT
GCATGCATGGCGCAATGCACTGACGGGTGCCCCCCTGAACCTGACCCCGGAGCAGGTGGTGGCCATCGCT
AGTAACAATGGTGGCAAACAGGCTCTTGAAACCGTACAGCGCCTACTGCCAGTTCTCTGTCAAGCCCACG
GTCTGACTCCGGAGCAAGTTGTAGCGATTGCTAGTAATATTGGTGGCAAACAGGCTCTTGAGACGGTTCA
GCGCCTCCTTCCAGTTCTCTGTCAAGCCCACGGACTCACCCCAGATCAGGTTGTAGCGATTGCTAGTAAT
GGGGGTGGCAAACAGGCTCTTGAGACTGTTCAGCGCCTTCTACCAGTTCTCTGTCAAGCCCACGGCCTGA
CGCCCGAGCAAGTTGTAGCGATTGCTAGTAATATTGGTGGCAAACAGGCTCTTGAGACGGTTCAGCGCCT
CCTTCCAGTTCTCTGTCAAGCCCACGGACTCACCCCAGATCAAGTGGTAGCGATTGCTAGTAACAATGGT
GGCAAACAGGCTCTTGAAACCGTACAGCGCCTACTGCCAGTTCTCTGTCAAGCCCACGGTCTGACTCCGG
AGCAAGTTGTAGCGATTGCTAGTAACAATGGTGGCAAACAGGCTCTTGAAACCGTACAGCGCCTACTGCC
AGTTCTCTGTCAAGCCCACGGTCTGACTCCGGAGCAAGTTGTAGCGATTGCTAGTAACAATGGTGGCAAA
CAGGCTCTTGAAACCGTACAGCGCCTACTGCCAGTTCTCTGTCAAGCCCACGGTCTGACTCCGGAGCAAG
TTGTAGCGATTGCTAGTCATGACGGTGGCAAACAGGCTCTTGAAACCGTCCAACGCCTTCTACCAGTTCT
CTGTCAAGCCCACGGACTAACCCCAGCGCAAGTTGTAGCAATTGCTAGTAATGGGGGTGGCAAACAGGCT
CTTGAGACTGTTCAGCGCCTTCTACCAGTTCTCTGTCAAGCCCACGGCCTGACGCCCGAGCAAGTTGTAG
CGATTGCTAGTCATGACGGTGGCAAACAGGCTCTTGAAACCGTCCAACGCCTTCTACCAGTTCTCTGTCA
AGCCCACGGACTAACCCCAGCGCAAGTTGTAGCGATTGCTAGTCATGACGGTGGCAAACAGGCTCTTGAA
ACCGTCCAACGCCTTCTACCAGTTCTCTGTCAAGCCCACGGACTAACCCCAGCGCAAGTTGTAGCGATTG
CTAGTAATGGGGGTGGCAAACAGGCTCTTGAGACTGTTCAGCGCCTTCTACCAGTTCTCTGTCAAGCCCA
CGGCCTGACGCCCGAGCAAGTTGTAGCGATAGCCAGTAACAATGGTGGCAAACAGGCTCTTGAAACCGTA
CAGCGCCTACTGCCAGTTCTCTGTCAAGCCCACGGTCTGACTCCGGAGCAAGTTGTAGCGATTGCTAGTA
ATGGGGGTGGCAAACAGGCTCTTGAGACTGTTCAGCGCCTTCTACCAGTTCTCTGTCAAGCCCACGGCCT
GACGCCCGAGCAAGTTGTAGCGATTGCAAGTAATGGGGGCGGCAGGCCGGCGCTGGAGAGCATTGTTGCC
CAGTTATCTCGCCCTGATCCGGCGTTGGCCGCGTTGACCAACGACCACCTCGTCGCCTTGGCCTGCCTCG
GCGGACGTCCTGCGCTGGATGCAGTGAAAAAGGGATTGGGAGGCTCCGGCTCCTACGCCCTGGGCCCATA
TCAGATCTCTGCCCCACAGCTGCCAGCATACAACGGACAGACCGTGGGCACATTCTACTATGTGAATGAC
GCCGGCGGCCTGGAGTCTAAGGTGTTTAGCTCCGGCGGCTCTGGAGGCAGCACCAACCTGTCTGACATCA
TCGAGAAGGAGACAGGCAAGCAGCTGGTCATCCAGGAGAGCATCCTGATGCTGCCCGAAGAAGTCGAAGA
AGTGATCGGAAACAAGCCTGAGAGCGATATCCTGGTCCATACCGCCTACGACGAGAGTACCGACGAAAAT
GTGATGCTGCTGACATCCGACGCCCCAGAGTATAAGCCCTGGGCTCTGGTCATCCAGGATTCCAACGGAG
AGAACAAAATCAAAATGCTGTAATCTAGAGGGCCCGTTTAAACCCGCTGATCAGCCTCGACTGTGCCTTC
TAGTTGCCAGCCATCTGTTGTTTGCCCCTCCCCCGTGCCTTCCTTGACCCTGGAAGGTGCCACTCCCACT
GTCCTTTCCTAATAAAATGAGGAAATTGCATCGCATTGTCTGAGTAGGTGTCATTCTATTCTGGGGGGTG
GGGTGGGGCAGGACAGCAAGGGGGAGGATTGGGAAGACAATAGCAGGCATGCTGGGGATGCGGTGGGCTC
TATGGCTCGAGGGGGTTGGGGTTGCGCCTTTTCCAAGGCAGCCCTGGGTTTGCGCAGGGACGCGGCTGCT
CTGGGCGTGGTTCCGGGAAACGCAGCGGCGCCGACCCTGGGACTCGCACATTCTTCACGTCCGTTCGCAG
CGTCACCCGGATCTTCGCCGCTACCCTTGTGGGCCCCCCGGCGACGCTTCCTGCTCCGCCCCTAAGTCGG
GAAGGTTCCTTGCGGTTCGCGGCGTGCCGGACGTGACAAACGGAAGCCGCACGTCTCACTAGTACCCTCG
CAGACGGACAGCGCCAGGGAGCAATGGCAGCGCGCCGACCGCGATGGGCTGTGGCCAATAGCGGCTGCTC
AGCAGGGCGCGCCGAGAGCAGCGGCCGGGAAGGGGCGGTGCGGGAGGCGGGGTGTGGGGCGGTAGTGTGG
GCCCTGTTCCTGCCCGCGCGGTGTTCCGCATTCTGCAAGCCTCCGGAGCGCACGTCGGCAGTCGGCTCCC
TCGTTGACCGAATCACCGACCTCTCTCCCCAGGGGGATCCACCGGAGCTTACCATGACCGAGTACAAGCC
CACGGTGCGCCTCGCCACCCGCGACGACGTCCCCAGGGCCGTACGCACCCTCGCCGCCGCGTTCGCCGAC
TACCCCGCCACGCGCCACACCGTCGATCCGGACCGCCACATCGAGCGGGTCACCGAGCTGCAAGAACTCT
TCCTCACGCGCGTCGGGCTCGACATCGGCAAGGTGTGGGTCGCGGACGACGGCGCCGCGGTGGCGGTCTG
GACCACGCCGGAGAGCGTCGAAGCGGGGGCGGTGTTCGCCGAGATCGGCCCGCGCATGGCCGAGTTGAGC
GGTTCCCGGCTGGCCGCGCAGCAACAGATGGAAGGCCTCCTGGCGCCGCACCGGCCCAAGGAGCCCGCGT
GGTTCCTGGCCACCGTCGGCGTCTCGCCCGACCACCAGGGCAAGGGTCTGGGCAGCGCCGTCGTGCTCCC
CGGAGTGGAGGCGGCCGAGCGCGCCGGGGTGCCCGCCTTCCTGGAAACCTCCGCGCCCCGCAACCTCCCC
TTCTACGAGCGGCTCGGCTTCACCGTCACCGCCGACGTCGAGGTGCCCGAAGGACCGCGCACCTGGTGCA
TGACCCGCAAGCCCGGTGCCTGACGCCCGCCCCACGACCCGCAGCGCCCGACCGAAAGGAGCGCACGACC
CCATGCATCGGTACCTTTAAGACCAATGACTTACAAGGCAGCTGTAGATCTTAGCCACTTTCTAGAGTCG
GGGCGGCCGGCCGCTTCGAGCAGACATGATAAGATACATTGATGAGTTTGGACAAACCACAACTAGAATG
CAGTGAAAAAAATGCTTTATTTGTGAAATTTGTGATGCTATTGCTTTATTTGTAACCATTATAAGCTGCA
ATAAACAAGTTAACAACAACAATTGCATTCATTTTATGTTTCAGGTTCAGGGGGAGGTGTGGGAGGTTTT
TTAAAGCAAGTAAAACCTCTACAAATGTGGTAAAATCGATAAGGATCCGTCGACCGATGCCCTTGAGAGC
CTTCAACCCAGTCAGCTCCTTCCGGTGGGCGCGGGGCATGACTATCGTCGCCGCACTTATGACTGTCTTC
TTTATCATGCAACTCGTAGGACAGGTGCCGGCAGCGCTCTTCCGCTTCCTCGCTCACTGACTCGCTGCGC
TCGGTCGTTCGGCTGCGGCGAGCGGTATCAGCTCACTCAAAGGCGGTAATACGGTTATCCACAGAATCAG
GGGATAACGCAGGAAAGAACATGTGAGCAAAAGGCCAGCAAAAGGCCAGGAACCGTAAAAAGGCCGCGTT
GCTGGCGTTTTTCCATAGGCTCCGCCCCCCTGACGAGCATCACAAAAATCGACGCTCAAGTCAGAGGTGG
CGAAACCCGACAGGACTATAAAGATACCAGGCGTTTCCCCCTGGAAGCTCCCTCGTGCGCTCTCCTGTTC
CGACCCTGCCGCTTACCGGATACCTGTCCGCCTTTCTCCCTTCGGGAAGCGTGGCGCTTTCTCATAGCTC
ACGCTGTAGGTATCTCAGTTCGGTGTAGGTCGTTCGCTCCAAGCTGGGCTGTGTGCACGAACCCCCCGTT
CAGCCCGACCGCTGCGCCTTATCCGGTAACTATCGTCTTGAGTCCAACCCGGTAAGACACGACTTATCGC
CACTGGCAGCAGCCACTGGTAACAGGATTAGCAGAGCGAGGTATGTAGGCGGTGCTACAGAGTTCTTGAA
GTGGTGGCCTAACTACGGCTACACTAGAAGAACAGTATTTGGTATCTGCGCTCTGCTGAAGCCAGTTACC
TTCGGAAAAAGAGTTGGTAGCTCTTGATCCGGCAAACAAACCACCGCTGGTAGCGGTGGTTTTTTTGTTT
GCAAGCAGCAGATTACGCGCAGAAAAAAAGGATCTCAAGAAGATCCTTTGATCTTTTCTACGGGGTCTGA
CGCTCAGTGGAACGAAAACTCACGTTAAGGGATTTTGGTCATGAGATTATCAAAAAGGATCTTCACCTAG
ATCCTTTTAAATTAAAAATGAAGTTTTAAATCAATCTAAAGTATATATGAGTAAACTTGGTCTGACAGTT
ACCAATGCTTAATCAGTGAGGCACCTATCTCAGCGATCTGTCTATTTCGTTCATCCATAGTTGCCTGACT
CCCCGTCGTGTAGATAACTACGATACGGGAGGGCTTACCATCTGGCCCCAGTGCTGCAATGATACCGCGG
GACCCACGCTCACCGGCTCCAGATTTATCAGCAATAAACCAGCCAGCCGGAAGGGCCGAGCGCAGAAGTG
GTCCTGCAACTTTATCCGCCTCCATCCAGTCTATTAATTGTTGCCGGGAAGCTAGAGTAAGTAGTTCGCC
AGTTAATAGTTTGCGCAACGTTGTTGCCATTGCTACAGGCATCGTGGTGTCACGCTCGTCGTTTGGTATG
GCTTCATTCAGCTCCGGTTCCCAACGATCAAGGCGAGTTACATGATCCCCCATGTTGTGCAAAAAAGCGG
TTAGCTCCTTCGGTCCTCCGATCGTTGTCAGAAGTAAGTTGGCCGCAGTGTTATCACTCATGGTTATGGC
AGCACTGCATAATTCTCTTACTGTCATGCCATCCGTAAGATGCTTTTCTGTGACTGGTGAGTACTCAACC
AAGTCATTCTGAGAATAGTGTATGCGGCGACCGAGTTGCTCTTGCCCGGCGTCAATACGGGATAATACCG
CGCCACATAGCAGAACTTTAAAAGTGCTCATCATTGGAAAACGTTCTTCGGGGCGAAAACTCTCAAGGAT
CTTACCGCTGTTGAGATCCAGTTCGATGTAACCCACTCGTGCACCCAACTGATCTTCAGCATCTTTTACT
TTCACCAGCGTTTCTGGGTGAGCAAAAACAGGAAGGCAAAATGCCGCAAAAAAGGGAATAAGGGCGACAC
GGAAATGTTGAATACTCATACTCTTCCTTTTTCAATATTATTGAAGCATTTATCAGGGTTATTGTCTCAT
GAGCGGATACATATTTGAATGTATTTAGAAAAATAAACAAATAGGGGTTCCGCGCACATTTCCCCGAAAA
GTGCCACCTG
